>Addgene plasmid #54104 | mEmerald-Gamma-Actin2-N-18 | depositor partial sequence | sequence record 84276 | insert sequence
GCATTGCTAGTGACGTCAGATCCGCTAGCGCCACCATGTGTGAAGAAGAGACCACCGCCCTTGTGTGTGA
CAATGGCTCTGGCCTGTGCAAGGCAGGCTTTGCAGGAGATGATGCCCCCAGGGCTGTCTTCCCCTCCATT
GTGGGCCGCCCTAGACATCAGGGTGTGATGGTGGGAATGGGCCAGAAAGACAGCTATGTGGGGGACGAGG
CTCAGAGCAAGCGTGGGATCCTAACTCTCAAGTACCCTATTGAACATGGCATCATCACCAACTGGGATGA
CATGGAGAAGATCTGGCACCACTCCTTCTACAATGAGCTTCGAGTAGCACCAGAAGAGCACCCCACCCTG
CTCACAGAGGCCCCCCTAAACCCCAAAGCAAACAGGGAGAAGATGACCCAGATCATGTTCGAAACCTTCA
ATGTCCCTGCCATGTATGTTGCTATTCAGGCTGTGCTCTCACTCTATGCATCCGGCCGTACCACAGGCAT
CGTCCTGGATTCGGGGGATGGCGTCACCCACAATGTCCCCATCTATGAGGGCTATGCACTGCCCCATGCC
ATCATGCGTCTTGACCTGGCTGGACGGGATCTCACAGACTACCTCATGAAGATTCTCACAGAAAGAGGCT
ATTCCTTTGTGACCACAGCTGAGAGAGAAATTGTACGAGACATCAAGGAGAAGCTGTGCTATGTAGCCCT
GGATTTCGAGAATGAGATGGCCACAGCAGCTTCATCTTCTTCCCTGGAGAAAAGCTACGAGTTGCCTGAT
GGGCAGGTCATCACTATTGGCAACGAACGCTTCCGCTGCCCGGAGACCCTCTTCCAGCCTTCCTTCATTG
GCATGGAGTCAGCTGGAATTCATGAAACAACATACAATTCCATCATGAAGTGTGACATTGACATCCGCAA
AGATTTGTATGCTAACAATGTCCTCTCTGGGGGCACTACCATGTACCCTGGCATTGCTGACAGGATGCAG
AAGGAAATCACAGCCTTGGCTCCCAGCACCATGAAGATCAAGATTATCGCTCCTCCTGAGCGGAAGTACT
CAGTCTGGATTGGCGGCTCCATCCTGGCCTCTCTCTCCACCTTCCAGCAAATGTGGATCAGCAAGCCAGA
GTATGATGAGGCAGGGCCCTCCATTGTCCACAGGAAATGCTTCAGTGGCAGCAGCGGCGGTTCCAGTGGC
AGCCAGAGTAGCGGACCGGTCGCCACCATGGTGAGCAAGGGCGAGGAGCTGTTCACCGGGGTGGTGCCCA
TCCTGGTCGAGCTGGACGGCGACGTAAACGGCCACAAGTTCAGCGTGTCCGGCGAGGGCGAGGGCGATGC
CACCTACGGCAAGCTGACCCTGAAGTTCATCTGCACCACCGGCAAGCTGCCCGTGCCCTGGCCCACCCTC
GTGACCACCTTGACCTACGGCGTGCAGTGCTTCGCCCGCTACCCCGACCACATGAAGCAGCACGACTTCT
TCAAGTCCGCCATGCCCGAAGGCTACGTCCAGGAGCGCACCATCTTCTTCAAGGACGACGGCAACTACAA
GACCCGCGCCGAGGTGAAGTTCGAGGGCGACACCCTGGTGAACCGCATCGAGCTGAAGGGCATCGACTTC
AAGGAGGACGGCAACATCCTGGGGCACAAGCTGGAGTACAACTACAACAGCCACAAGGTCTATATCACCG
CCGACAAGCAGAAGAACGGCATCAAGGTGAACTTCAAGACCCGCCACAACATCGAGGACGGCAGCGTGCA
GCTCGCCGACCACTACCAGCAGAACACCCCCATCGGCGACGGCCCCGTGCTGCTGCCCGACAACCACTAC
CTGAGCACCCAGTCCAAGCTGAGCAAAGACCCCAACGAGAAGCGCGATCACATGGTCCTGCTGGAGTTCG
TGACCGCCGCCGGGATCACTCTCGGCATGGACGAGCTGTACAAGTAAGCGGCCGCGACTCTAGATCATAA
TCAGCCATACCACATTGTAGAGATGCC
