>Addgene plasmid #54104 | mEmerald-Gamma-Actin2-N-18 | addgene partial sequence | sequence record 91762 | EGFP-N 5'-CGTCGCCGTCCAGCTCGACCAG-3'
CCTTGCTCACCATGGTGGCGACCGGTCCGCTACTCTGGCTGCCACTGGAACCGCCGCTGCTGCCACTGAA
GCATTTCCTGTGGACAATGGAGGGCCCTGCCTCATCATACTCTGGCTTGCTGATCCACATTTGCTGGAAG
GTGGAGAGAGAGGCCAGGATGGAGCCGCCAATCCAGACTGAGTACTTCCGCTCAGGAGGAGCGATAATCT
TGATCTTCATGGTGCTGGGAGCCAAGGCTGTGATTTCCTTCTGCATCCTGTCAGCAATGCCAGGGTACAT
GGTAGTGCCCCCAGAGAGGACATTGTTAGCATACAAATCTTTGCGGATGTCAATGTCACACTTCATGATG
GAATTGTATGTTGTTTCATGAATTCCAGCTGACTCCATGCCAATGAAGGAAGGCTGGAAGAGGGTCTCCG
GGCAGCGGAAGCGTTCGTTGCCAATAGTGATGACCTGCCCATCAGGCAACTCGTAGCTTTTCTCCAGGGA
AGAAGATGAAGCTGCTGTGGCCATCTCATTCTCGAAATCCAGGGCTACATAGCACAGCTTCTCCTTGATG
TCTCGTACAATTTCTCTCTCAGCTGTGGTCACAAAGGAATAGCCTCTTTCTGTGAGAATCTTCATGAGGT
AGTCTGTGAGATCCCGTCCAGCCAGGTCAAGACGCATGATGGCATGGGGCAGTGCATAGCCCTCATAGAT
GGGGACATTGTGGGTGACGCCATCCCCCGAATCCAGGACGATGCCTGTGGTACGGCCGGATGCATAGAGT
GAGAGCACAGCCTGAATAGCAACATACATGGCAGGGACATTGAAGGTTTCGAACATGATCTGGGTCATCT
TCTCCCTGT
