[The description below was written by a language model from this plasmid's Addgene catalogue record.]
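Description:
mEmerald-Gamma-Actin2-N-18 is a mammalian expression plasmid built on the mEmerald-N1 backbone (about 4.75 kb without the insert), designed to produce a fluorescently labelled actin for live- or fixed-cell imaging. It is maintained in E. coli as a high-copy plasmid under kanamycin selection. It also carries a neomycin resistance marker, so transfected mammalian cells can be selected with G418 to derive stable lines. No feature table accompanies the record, so details such as the origin of replication and the exact arrangement of the resistance cassette are not stated.

The insert is mouse gamma-actin 2, referenced to a mouse mRNA transcript, placed under the CMV promoter, a strong constitutive promoter widely used for expression in mammalian cells. In this N1-type arrangement the actin coding sequence sits upstream of the fluorescent protein, so mEmerald is fused to the C terminus of actin. The "N-18" in the name probably denotes this orientation together with an 18-residue linker, though the record does not spell this out. The use of an SV40 polyadenylation reverse sequencing primer implies an SV40 polyA signal downstream of the fusion. mEmerald is a bright green GFP derivative, with recorded excitation and emission peaks of 487 and 509 nm.

The stated purpose is as a localization marker. The fusion incorporates into actin structures, allowing the actin cytoskeleton to be visualised by green fluorescence microscopy in transfected cells. The cloning method is recorded as unknown.
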