Addgene plasmid #54104: mEmerald-Gamma-Actin2-N-18
Purpose: Localization: Actin , Excitation: 487, Emission: 509
Depositing lab: Michael Davidson. Depositing organization: Florida State University, Tallahassee.
Backbone
  Vector backbone: mEmerald-N1
  Backbone size w/o insert (bp): 4750
  Vector type: Mammalian Expression
  Selectable markers: Neomycin (select with G418)
Growth in bacteria
  Bacterial resistance: Kanamycin, 50 μg/mL
  Growth temperature: 37°C
  Growth strain: DH5alpha
  Copy number: High Copy
Gene/Insert
  Gene/Insert name: Gamma-Actin2 (alt name: NM_009610.2)
  Species: M. musculus (mouse)
  Promoter: CMV
  Tag / fusion protein: mEmerald (C terminal on backbone)
  Cloning method: Unknown
  Sequencing primers: 5′ CMV-F; 3′ SV40pA-R
Terms and licenses: Academic/Nonprofit Terms; Industry Terms
Depositor comments: . Excitation = 487; Emission = 509. Localization data: Actin
How to cite: mEmerald-Gamma-Actin2-N-18 was a gift from Michael Davidson (Addgene plasmid # 54104 ; http://n2t.net/addgene:54104 ; RRID:Addgene_54104)
